Addgene plasmid #107605: pUBC_HA_PP7-mCherry
Purpose: Transient expression of non-aggregating delta-FG mutant, fused to mCherry in mammalian cells, under a hUBC promoter, HA tag
Depositing lab: John Rinn. Depositing organization: Harvard University. Publication: Spatiotemporal allele organization by allele-specific CRISPR live-cell imaging (SNP-CLING). Maass PG, Barutcu AR, Shechner DM, Weiner CL, Mele M, Rinn JL. Nat Struct Mol Biol. 2018 Jan 8. pii: 10.1038/s41594-017-0015-3. doi: 10.1038/s41594-017-0015-3. PubMed 29343869.
Backbone
  Vector backbone: pNEB193
  Vector type: Synthetic Biology
Growth in bacteria
  Bacterial resistance: Ampicillin, 100 μg/mL
  Growth temperature: 37°C
  Growth strain: DH5alpha
  Copy number: High Copy
Gene/Insert
  Gene/Insert name: PP7-mCherry
  Species: Synthetic
  Mutation: PP7: [delta]67_74 (non-aggregating)
  Promoter: hUBC
  Tag / fusion protein: mCherry (C terminal on insert)
  Cloning method: Ligation Independent Cloning
  Sequencing primers: 5′ M13F; 3′ M13R
Terms and licenses: Academic/Nonprofit Terms; Industry Terms: Not Available to Industry
How to cite: pUBC_HA_PP7-mCherry was a gift from John Rinn (Addgene plasmid # 107605 ; http://n2t.net/addgene:107605 ; RRID:Addgene_107605)
