[The description below was written by a language model from this plasmid's Addgene catalogue record and the feature table of its GenBank file.]
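Description:
pUBC_HA_PP7-mCherry is a 5,082 bp circular plasmid for transient expression in mammalian cells, built on the pUC-type cloning vector pNEB193. It is propagated in E. coli at high copy from a ColE1/pUC origin and selected with ampicillin through the bla gene. It carries no mammalian selection marker or viral elements, so it is delivered by transfection rather than used for stable integration. Remnants of the lacZ region of the backbone (lac promoter, lac operator, CAP site, and M13 forward and reverse primer sites) flank the inserted cassette and serve as sequencing anchors.

The payload is a synthetic fusion protein driven by the human ubiquitin C (hUBC) promoter, a constitutive promoter. The promoter itself is not annotated as a feature in the table, although a hUBC promoter primer site lies upstream of the coding region. Translation starts at a Kozak consensus sequence. The open reading frame then encodes an SV40 large T antigen nuclear localization signal, an HA epitope tag, the PP7 bacteriophage coat protein, and a C-terminal mammalian codon-optimized mCherry. The PP7 segment is also unannotated, but it presumably occupies the gap between HA and mCherry. Primer sites downstream of mCherry point to an SV40 polyadenylation signal. The PP7 coat protein carries the delta-FG deletion (residues 67–74), which prevents it from aggregating.

PP7 coat protein binds PP7 RNA hairpins, so the fusion acts as a nuclear red fluorescent reporter for RNAs that carry these hairpins. The associated publication describes allele-specific CRISPR live-cell imaging, in which such a protein would be expected to label hairpin-bearing guide RNAs at genomic loci, although the record does not spell out this role. The HA tag allows antibody-based detection of the fusion.
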