LOCUS       Exported 5082 bp ds-DNA circular SYN 12-MAY-2021
DEFINITION  Transient expression of non-aggregating delta-FG mutant, fused to
            mCherry in mammalian cells, under a hUBC promoter, HA tag.
ACCESSION   .
VERSION     .
KEYWORDS    pUBC_HA_PP7-mCherry
SOURCE      synthetic DNA construct
  ORGANISM  synthetic DNA construct
REFERENCE   1 (bases 1 to 5082)
  AUTHORS   Maass PG, Barutcu AR, Shechner DM, Weiner CL, Mele M, Rinn JL
  TITLE     Spatiotemporal allele organization by allele-specific CRISPR
            live-cell imaging (SNP-CLING).
  JOURNAL   Nat Struct Mol Biol. 2018 Jan 8. pii: 10.1038/s41594-017-0015-3.
            doi: 10.1038/s41594-017-0015-3.
  PUBMED    29343869
REFERENCE   2 (bases 1 to 5082)
  AUTHORS   .
  TITLE     Direct Submission
  JOURNAL   Exported May 12, 2021 from SnapGene Server 1.1.58
            http://www.snapgene.com
FEATURES             Location/Qualifiers
     source          1..5082
                     /organism="synthetic DNA construct"
                     /mol_type="other DNA"
     CDS             complement(1..861)
                     /codon_start=1
                     /gene="bla"
                     /product="beta-lactamase"
                     /label=AmpR
                     /note="confers resistance to ampicillin, carbenicillin, and
                     related antibiotics"
                     /translation="MSIQHFRVALIPFFAAFCLPVFAHPETLVKVKDAEDQLGARVGYI
                     ELDLNSGKILESFRPEERFPMMSTFKVLLCGAVLSRIDAGQEQLGRRIHYSQNDLVEYS
                     PVTEKHLTDGMTVRELCSAAITMSDNTAANLLLTTIGGPKELTAFLHNMGDHVTRLDRW
                     EPELNEAIPNDERDTTMPVAMATTLRKLLTGELLTLASRQQLIDWMEADKVAGPLLRSA
                     LPAGWFIADKSGAGERGSRGIIAALGPDGKPSRIVVIYTTGSQATMDERNRQIAEIGAS
                     LIKHW"
     primer_bind     624..643
                     /label=Amp-R
                     /note="Ampicillin resistance gene, reverse primer"
     promoter        complement(862..966)
                     /gene="bla"
                     /label=AmpR promoter
     primer_bind     1056..1075
                     /label=pRS-marker
                     /note="pRS vectors, use to sequence yeast selectable
                     marker"
     primer_bind     1269..1291
                     /label=M13/pUC Forward
                     /note="In lacZ gene"
     primer_bind     1283..1300
                     /label=M13 Forward
                     /note="In lacZ gene. Also called M13-F20 or M13 (-21)
                     Forward"
     primer_bind     1284..1300
                     /label=M13 fwd
                     /note="common sequencing primer, one of multiple similar
                     variants"
     primer_bind     2377..2396
                     /label=hUBCpro-F
                     /note="Human Ubiquitin C (UbC) promoter, forward primer"
     regulatory      2558..2567
                     /regulatory_class="other"
                     /note="vertebrate consensus sequence for strong initiation
                     of translation (Kozak, 1987)"
     CDS             2570..2590
                     /codon_start=1
                     /product="nuclear localization signal of SV40 (simian virus
                     40) large T antigen"
                     /label=SV40 NLS
                     /translation="PKKKRKV"
     CDS             2597..2623
                     /codon_start=1
                     /product="HA (human influenza hemagglutinin) epitope tag"
                     /label=HA
                     /translation="YPYDVPDYA"
     CDS             3035..3745
                     /codon_start=1
                     /product="monomeric derivative of DsRed fluorescent protein
                     (Shaner et al., 2004)"
                     /label=mCherry
                     /note="mammalian codon-optimized"
                     /translation="MVSKGEEDNMAIIKEFMRFKVHMEGSVNGREFEIEGEGEGRPYEG
                     TQTAKLKVTKGGPLPFAWDILSPQFMYGSKAYVKHPADIPDYLKLSFPEGFKWERVMNF
                     EDGGVVTVTQDSSLQDGEFIYKVKLRGTNFPSDGPVMQKKTMGWEASSERMYPEDGALK
                     GEIKQRLKLKDGGHYDAEVKTTYKAKKPVQLPGAYNVNIKLDITSHNEDYTIVEQYERA
                     EGRHSTGGMDELYK"
     primer_bind     complement(3180..3198)
                     /label=mCherry-R
                     /note="mCherry, reverse primer"
     primer_bind     3448..3467
                     /label=mCherry-F
                     /note="mCherry, forward primer"
     primer_bind     3642..3665
                     /label=DsRed1-C
                     /note="DsRed1, forward primer"
     primer_bind     complement(3792..3811)
                     /label=SV40pA-R
                     /note="SV40 polyA, reverse primer"
     primer_bind     3846..3865
                     /label=EBV-rev
                     /note="SV40 polyA terminator, reverse primer"
     primer_bind     complement(3922..3938)
                     /label=M13 rev
                     /note="common sequencing primer, one of multiple similar
                     variants"
     primer_bind     complement(3922..3938)
                     /label=M13 Reverse
                     /note="In lacZ gene. Also called M13-rev"
     primer_bind     complement(3935..3957)
                     /label=M13/pUC Reverse
                     /note="In lacZ gene"
     protein_bind    3946..3962
                     /label=lac operator
                     /bound_moiety="lac repressor encoded by lacI"
                     /note="The lac repressor binds to the lac operator to
                     inhibit transcription in E. coli. This inhibition can be
                     relieved by adding lactose or
                     isopropyl-beta-D-thiogalactopyranoside (IPTG)."
     promoter        complement(3970..4000)
                     /label=lac promoter
                     /note="promoter for the E. coli lac operon"
     protein_bind    4015..4036
                     /label=CAP binding site
                     /bound_moiety="E. coli catabolite activator protein"
                     /note="CAP binding activates transcription in the presence
                     of cAMP."
     primer_bind     complement(4153..4170)
                     /label=L4440
                     /note="L4440 vector, forward primer"
     rep_origin      complement(4324..4912)
                     /direction=LEFT
                     /label=ori
                     /note="high-copy-number ColE1/pMB1/pBR322/pUC origin of
                     replication"
     primer_bind     complement(4404..4423)
                     /label=pBR322ori-F
                     /note="pBR322 origin, forward primer"
ORIGIN
        1 ttaccaatgc ttaatcagtg aggcacctat ctcagcgatc tgtctatttc gttcatccat
       61 agttgcctga ctccccgtcg tgtagataac tacgatacgg gagggcttac catctggccc
      121 cagtgctgca atgataccgc gagacccacg ctcaccggct ccagatttat cagcaataaa
      181 ccagccagcc ggaagggccg agcgcagaag tggtcctgca actttatccg cctccatcca
      241 gtctattaat tgttgccggg aagctagagt aagtagttcg ccagttaata gtttgcgcaa
      301 cgttgttgcc attgctacag gcatcgtggt gtcacgctcg tcgtttggta tggcttcatt
      361 cagctccggt tcccaacgat caaggcgagt tacatgatcc cccatgttgt gcaaaaaagc
      421 ggttagctcc ttcggtcctc cgatcgttgt cagaagtaag ttggccgcag tgttatcact
      481 catggttatg gcagcactgc ataattctct tactgtcatg ccatccgtaa gatgcttttc
      541 tgtgactggt gagtactcaa ccaagtcatt ctgagaatag tgtatgcggc gaccgagttg
      601 ctcttgcccg gcgtcaatac gggataatac cgcgccacat agcagaactt taaaagtgct
      661 catcattgga aaacgttctt cggggcgaaa actctcaagg atcttaccgc tgttgagatc
      721 cagttcgatg taacccactc gtgcacccaa ctgatcttca gcatctttta ctttcaccag
      781 cgtttctggg tgagcaaaaa caggaaggca aaatgccgca aaaaagggaa taagggcgac
      841 acggaaatgt tgaatactca tactcttcct ttttcaatat tattgaagca tttatcaggg
      901 ttattgtctc atgagcggat acatatttga atgtatttag aaaaataaac aaataggggt
      961 tccgcgcaca tttccccgaa aagtgccacc tgacgtctaa gaaaccatta ttatcatgac
     1021 attaacctat aaaaataggc gtatcacgag ctatgcggca tcagagcaga ttgtactgag
     1081 agtgcaccat atgcggtgtg aaataccgca cagatgcgta aggagaaaat accgcatcag
     1141 gcgccattcg ccattcaggc tgcgcaactg ttgggaaggg cgatcggtgc gggcctcttc
     1201 gctattacgc cagctggcga aagggggatg tgctgcaagg cgattaagtt gggtaacgcc
     1261 agggttttcc cagtcacgac gttgtaaaac gacggccagt gaattcgagc tcggtacacg
     1321 tatgtcgagg taggcgcgcc gggttttggc gcctcccgcg ggcgcccccc tcctcacggc
     1381 gagcgctgcc acgtcagacg aagggcgcag cgagcgtcct gatccttccg cccggacgct
     1441 caggacagcg gcccgctgct cataagactc ggccttagaa ccccagtatc agcagaagga
     1501 cattttagga cgggacttgg gtgactctag ggcactggtt ttctttccag agagcggaac
     1561 aggcgaggaa aagtagtccc ttctcggcga ttctgcggag ggatctccgt ggggcggtga
     1621 acgccgatga ttatataagg acgcgccggg tgtggcacag ctagttccgt cgcagccggg
     1681 atttgggtcg cggttcttgt ttgtggatcg ctgtgatcgt cacttggtga gtagcgggct
     1741 gctgggctgg ccggggcttt cgtggccgcc gggccgctcg gtgggacgga agcgtgtgga
     1801 gagaccgcca agggctgtag tctgggtccg cgagcaaggt tgccctgaac tgggggttgg
     1861 ggggagcgca gcaaaatggc ggctgttccc gagtcttgaa tggaagacgc ttgtgaggcg
     1921 ggctgtgagg tcgttgaaac aaggtggggg gcatggtggg cggcaagaac ccaaggtctt
     1981 gaggccttcg ctaatgcggg aaagctctta ttcgggtgag atgggctggg gcaccatctg
     2041 gggaccctga cgtgaagttt gtcactgact ggagaactcg gtttgtcgtc tgttgcgggg
     2101 gcggcagtta tggcggtgcc gttgggcagt gcacccgtac ctttgggagc gcgcgccctc
     2161 gtcgtgtcgt gacgtcaccc gttctgttgg cttataatgc agggtggggc cacctgccgg
     2221 taggtgtgcg gtaggctttt ctccgtcgca ggacgcaggg ttcgggccta gggtaggctc
     2281 tcctgaatcg acaggcgccg gacctctggt gaggggaggg ataagtgagg cgtcagtttc
     2341 tttggtcggt tttatgtacc tatcttctta agtagctgaa gctccggttt tgaactatgc
     2401 gctcggggtt ggcgagtgtg ttttgtgaag ttttttaggc accttttgaa atgtaatcat
     2461 ttgggtcaat atgtaatttt cagtgttaga ctagtaaatt gtccgctaaa ttctggccgt
     2521 ttttggcttt tttgttagac ctggaggtac cgccaccgcc accatggctc caaagaagaa
     2581 gcgtaaggta ggcagctacc catacgatgt tccagattac gctggcagct ccatgtcaaa
     2641 gacgatcgtg ctgtctgtag gtgaagccac acgcaccctc actgagatac agtccacggc
     2701 cgataggcag atttttgagg agaaggtggg tccactggtg ggtaggcttc gactgacggc
     2761 ctccctgagg caaaacggcg ctaaaacggc ttatcgcgtt aacctcaagc tggaccaggc
     2821 cgatgtcgtt gatagtggac tgcccaaagt caggtacaca caggtgtgga gccacgatgt
     2881 gaccatcgtg gctaactcaa cagaggcgtc ccggaagtct ctgtacgacc tgacaaagtc
     2941 cctggttgcc acctctcagg tggaggatct ggtggttaat ctcgtgcccc tcggacgggg
     3001 atccaagggc tcgggctcga cctcgggctc cggaatggtg agcaagggcg aggaggacaa
     3061 catggccatc atcaaggagt tcatgcgctt caaggtgcac atggagggct ccgtgaacgg
     3121 ccgcgagttc gagatcgagg gcgagggcga gggccgcccc tacgagggca cccagaccgc
     3181 caagctgaag gtgaccaagg gcggccccct gcccttcgcc tgggacatcc tgtcccctca
     3241 gttcatgtac ggctccaagg cctacgtgaa gcaccccgcc gacatccccg actacttgaa
     3301 gctgtccttc cccgagggct tcaagtggga gcgcgtgatg aacttcgagg acggcggcgt
     3361 ggtgaccgtg acccaggact cctccctgca ggacggcgag ttcatctaca aggtgaagct
     3421 gcgcggcacc aacttcccct ccgacggccc cgtaatgcag aagaagacca tgggctggga
     3481 ggcctcctcc gagcggatgt accccgagga cggcgccctg aagggcgaga tcaagcagag
     3541 gctgaagctg aaggacggcg gccactacga cgccgaggtc aagaccacct acaaggccaa
     3601 gaagcccgtg cagctgcccg gcgcctacaa cgtcaacatc aagctggaca tcacctccca
     3661 caacgaggac tacaccatcg tggaacagta cgagcgcgcc gagggccgcc actccaccgg
     3721 cggcatggac gagctgtaca agtaatgata agtcgacttg tttattgcag cttataatgg
     3781 ttacaaataa agcaatagca tcacaaattt cacaaataaa gcattttttt cactgcattc
     3841 tagttgtggt ttgtccaaac tcatcaatgt atcttattcg actgtttaaa cctgcaggca
     3901 tgcaagcttg gcgtaatcat ggtcatagct gtttcctgtg tgaaattgtt atccgctcac
     3961 aattccacac aacatacgag ccggaagcat aaagtgtaaa gcctggggtg cctaatgagt
     4021 gagctaactc acattaattg cgttgcgctc actgcccgct ttccagtcgg gaaacctgtc
     4081 gtgccagctg cattaatgaa tcggccaacg cgcggggaga ggcggtttgc gtattgggcg
     4141 ctcttccgct tcctcgctca ctgactcgct gcgctcggtc gttcggctgc ggcgagcggt
     4201 atcagctcac tcaaaggcgg taatacggtt atccacagaa tcaggggata acgcaggaaa
     4261 gaacatgtga gcaaaaggcc agcaaaaggc caggaaccgt aaaaaggccg cgttgctggc
     4321 gtttttccat aggctccgcc cccctgacga gcatcacaaa aatcgacgct caagtcagag
     4381 gtggcgaaac ccgacaggac tataaagata ccaggcgttt ccccctggaa gctccctcgt
     4441 gcgctctcct gttccgaccc tgccgcttac cggatacctg tccgcctttc tcccttcggg
     4501 aagcgtggcg ctttctcata gctcacgctg taggtatctc agttcggtgt aggtcgttcg
     4561 ctccaagctg ggctgtgtgc acgaaccccc cgttcagccc gaccgctgcg ccttatccgg
     4621 taactatcgt cttgagtcca acccggtaag acacgactta tcgccactgg cagcagccac
     4681 tggtaacagg attagcagag cgaggtatgt aggcggtgct acagagttct tgaagtggtg
     4741 gcctaactac ggctacacta gaagaacagt atttggtatc tgcgctctgc tgaagccagt
     4801 taccttcgga aaaagagttg gtagctcttg atccggcaaa caaaccaccg ctggtagcgg
     4861 tggttttttt gtttgcaagc agcagattac gcgcagaaaa aaaggatctc aagaagatcc
     4921 tttgatcttt tctacggggt ctgacgctca gtggaacgaa aactcacgtt aagggatttt
     4981 ggtcatgaga ttatcaaaaa ggatcttcac ctagatcctt ttaaattaaa aatgaagttt
     5041 taaatcaatc taaagtatat atgagtaaac ttggtctgac ag
//
